Addgene plasmid #159681: R713-M88-303: CMV51p> Halotag-Hs.HRAS
Purpose: Mammalian protein expression of HRAS-Halotag fusion
Depositing lab: Dominic Esposito. Depositing organization: National Cancer Institute (NCI). Publication: Membrane interactions of the globular domain and the hypervariable region of KRAS4b define its unique diffusion behavior. Goswami D, Chen, Yang Y, Gudla PR, Columbus J, Worthy K, Rigby M, Wheeler M, Mukhopadhyay S, Powell K, Burgan W, Wall V, Esposito D, Simanshu DK, Lightstone FC, Nissley DV, McCormick F, Turbyville T. Elife. 2020 Jan 20;9. pii: 47654. doi: 10.7554/eLife.47654. PubMed 31958057.
Backbone
  Vector backbone: pDest-303
  Vector type: Mammalian Expression
Growth in bacteria
  Bacterial resistance: Ampicillin, 100 μg/mL
  Growth temperature: 37°C
  Growth strain: DH5alpha
  Copy number: High Copy
Gene/Insert
  Gene/Insert name: Halotag-Hs.HRAS
  Species: H. sapiens (human)
  Entrez Gene: HRAS (a.k.a. C-BAS/HAS, C-H-RAS, C-HA-RAS1, CTLO, H-RASIDX, HAMSV, HRAS1, RASH1, p21ras)
  Tag / fusion protein: Halotag (N terminal on insert)
  Cloning method: Gateway Cloning
Terms and licenses: Academic/Nonprofit Terms; Industry Terms: Not Available to Industry
How to cite: R713-M88-303: CMV51p> Halotag-Hs.HRAS was a gift from Dominic Esposito (Addgene plasmid # 159681 ; http://n2t.net/addgene:159681 ; RRID:Addgene_159681)
