[The description below was written by a language model from this plasmid's Addgene catalogue record and pLannotate feature annotations shown in this document.]
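Description:
R713-M88-303: CMV51p> Halotag-Hs.HRAS is an 8.9 kb mammalian expression plasmid built on the pDest-303 destination backbone by Gateway recombination. It is maintained in E. coli through a high-copy ColE1/pUC-type origin and selected with ampicillin via the AmpR (β-lactamase) gene and its own promoter. The backbone also carries an f1 origin, remnants of lac regulatory sequence, and a bom fragment. For mammalian cells, an SV40 early promoter drives a neo (nptII) cassette ending in an SV40 poly(A) signal, which would allow G418 selection. An Epstein-Barr virus oriP element is also present and can support episomal maintenance in cells that supply EBNA1, which is not annotated on this plasmid.

The payload is a single fusion open reading frame assembled from several Gateway modules, as shown by the attB4, attB5 and attL1/attL2-derived scars that flank each part. The promoter module, called CMV51p in the construct name, is annotated as the human CMV immediate-early enhancer and promoter. It drives HaloTag, followed by a TEV protease recognition site and then human HRAS. Transcription terminates at a bovine growth hormone poly(A) signal. Placing HaloTag at the N terminus leaves the HRAS C terminus free, the region where Ras proteins are lipid-modified for membrane anchoring. HaloTag is a modified dehalogenase that bonds covalently to chloroalkane ligands, so the fusion can be labelled in cells with fluorescent dyes or captured on ligand resins, and the TEV site permits removal of the tag. The stated purpose is mammalian expression of the HaloTag-HRAS fusion. The associated study concerns membrane diffusion behaviour of RAS proteins, which suggests use in live-cell imaging.
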