Features (pLannotate 1.2.2; 26 found; start..end, strand, type, name):
    204..1993    -  rep_origin     oriP: Epstein-Barr virus oriP replication origin (Yates et al., 2000)
   2014..2066    -  misc_feature   bom (fragment): basis of mobility region from pBR322
   2199..2219    +  protein_bind   attB4: mutant version of attB; core recombination site for the Gateway® BP reaction BP Clonase™
   2230..2533    +  enhancer       CMV enhancer: human cytomegalovirus immediate early enhancer
   2535..2734    +  promoter       CMV promoter: human cytomegalovirus (CMV) immediate early promoter
   2805..2823    -  protein_bind   attB5 (fragment): mutant version of attB; core recombination site for the Gateway® BP reaction BP Clonase™
   2829..3719    +  CDS            HaloTag®: modified bacterial dehalogenase that forms covalent bonds with chloroalkane derivatives
   3732..3752    +  CDS            TEV site: tobacco etch virus (TEV) protease recognition and cleavage site
   3769..3786    +  protein_bind   attL1 (fragment): mutant version of attL; recombination site for the Gateway® LR reaction LR Clonase™
   3792..4358    +  CDS            HRAS (sequence partly withheld): RASH_HUMAN - Also known as HRAS1. Experimental evidence at protein level: Swiss-Prot protein existence level 1. Involved in the activation of Ras protein signal transduction (PubMed:22821884). Ras proteins bind GDP/GTP and possess intrinsic GTPase activity (PubMed:12740440, PubMed:14500341, PubMed:9020151). From Homo sapiens (Human).
   4366..4383    -  protein_bind   attL2 (fragment): mutant version of attL; recombination site for the Gateway® LR reaction LR Clonase™
   4446..4464    -  promoter       SP6 promoter: promoter for bacteriophage SP6 RNA polymerase
   4490..4714    +  polyA_signal   bGH poly(A) signal: bovine growth hormone polyadenylation signal
   4718..4739    +  promoter       SV40 promoter (fragment): SV40 enhancer and early promoter
   4760..5188    +  rep_origin     f1 ori (sequence partly withheld): f1 bacteriophage origin of replication; arrow indicates direction of (+) strand synthesis
   5202..5531    +  promoter       SV40 promoter: SV40 enhancer and early promoter
   5598..6389    +  CDS            neo: KKA2_KLEPN - Also known as kan, nptII. Experimental evidence at protein level: Swiss-Prot protein existence level 1. Resistance to kanamycin, neomycin, paromomycin, ribostamycin, butirosin and gentamicin B. From Klebsiella pneumoniae.
   6413..6571    +  CDS            ble (fragment): BLE_KLEPN - Experimental evidence at protein level: Swiss-Prot protein existence level 1. Binding protein with a strong affinity to the bleomycin family of antibiotics. Binds to CL990; an antimitotic-antibiotic compound. From Klebsiella pneumoniae.
   6566..6687    +  polyA_signal   SV40 poly(A) signal: SV40 polyadenylation signal
   6760..6776    -  protein_bind   lac operator: The lac repressor binds to the lac operator to inhibit transcription in E. coli. This inhibition can be relieved by adding lactose or isopropyl-β-D-thiogalactopyranoside (IPTG). lac repressor encoded by lacI
   6784..6814    -  promoter       lac promoter: promoter for the E. coli lac operon
   6829..6850    -  protein_bind   CAP binding site: CAP binding activates transcription in the presence of cAMP. E. coli catabolite activator protein
   6863..6955    -  CDS            lacI (fragment): lac repressor; lacI; The lac repressor binds to the lac operator to inhibit transcription in E. coli. This inhibition can be relieved by adding lactose or isopropyl-β-D-thiogalactopyranoside (IPTG).
   7138..7726    -  rep_origin     ori: high-copy-number ColE1/pMB1/pBR322/pUC origin of replication
   7897..8757    -  CDS            AmpR: β-lactamase; bla; confers resistance to ampicillin, carbenicillin, and related antibiotics
   8758..8862    -  promoter       AmpR promoter: bla
>Addgene plasmid #159681 | R713-M88-303: CMV51p> Halotag-Hs.HRAS | addgene full sequence | sequence record 313421 | Addgene NGS Result
GACGGATCGGGAGATCCGCCTTTATGTGTAACTCTTGGCTGAAGCTCTTACACCAATGCTGGGGGACATG
TACCTCCCAGGGGCCCAGGAAGACTACGGGAGGCTACACCAACGTCAATCAGAGGGGCCTGTGTAGCTAC
CGATAAGCGGACCCTCAAGAGGGCATTAGCAATAGTGTTTATAAGGCCCCCTTGTTAACCCTAAACGGGT
AGCATATGCTTCCCGGGTAGTAGTATATACTATCCAGACTAACCCTAATTCAATAGCATATGTTACCCAA
CGGGAAGCATATGCTATCGAATTAGGGTTAGTAAAAGGGTCCTAAGGAACAGCGATATCTCCCACCCCAT
GAGCTGTCACGGTTTTATTTACATGGGGTCAGGATTCCACGAGGGTAGTGAACCATTTTAGTCACAAGGG
CAGTGGCTGAAGATCAAGGAGCGGGCAGTGAACTCTCCTGAATCTTCGCCTGCTTCTTCATTCTCCTTCG
TTTAGCTAATAGAATAACTGCTGAGTTGTGAACAGTAAGGTGTATGTGAGGTGCTCGAAAACAAGGTTTC
AGGTGACGCCCCCAGAATAAAATTTGGACGGGGGGTTCAGTGGTGGCATTGTGCTATGACACCAATATAA
CCCTCACAAACCCCTTGGGCAATAAATACTAGTGTAGGAATGAAACATTCTGAATATCTTTAACAATAGA
AATCCATGGGGTGGGGACAAGCCGTAAAGACTGGATGTCCATCTCACACGAATTTATGGCTATGGGCAAC
ACATAATCCTAGTGCAATATGATACTGGGGTTATTAAGATGTGTCCCAGGCAGGGACCAAGACAGGTGAA
CCATGTTGTTACACTCTATTTGTAACAAGGGGAAAGAGAGTGGACGCCGACAGCAGCGGACTCCACTGGT
TGTCTCTAACACCCCCGAAAATTAAACGGGGCTCCACGCCAATGGGGCCCATAAACAAAGACAAGTGGCC
ACTCTTTTTTTTGAAATTGTGGAGTGGGGGCACGCGTCAGCCCCCACACGCCGCCCTGCGGTTTTGGACT
GTAAAATAAGGGTGTAATAACTTGGCTGATTGTAACCCCGCTAACCACTGCGGTCAAACCACTTGCCCAC
AAAACCACTAATGGCACCCCGGGGAATACCTGCATAAGTAGGTGGGCGGGCCAAGATAGGGGCGCGATTG
CTGCGATCTGGAGGACAAATTACACACACTTGCGCCTGAGCGCCAAGCACAGGGTTGTTGGTCCTCATAT
TCACGAGGTCGCTGAGAGCACGGTGGGCTAATGTTGCCATGGGTAGCATATACTACCCAAATATCTGGAT
AGCATATGCTATCCTAATCTATATCTGGGTAGCATAGGCTATCCTAATCTATATCTGGGTAGCATATGCT
ATCCTAATCTATATCTGGGTAGTATATGCTATCCTAATTTATATCTGGGTAGCATAGGCTATCCTAATCT
ATATCTGGGTAGCATATGCTATCCTAATCTATATCTGGGTAGTATATGCTATCCTAATCTGTATCCGGGT
AGCATATGCTATCCTAATAGAGATTAGGGTAGTATATGCTATCCTAATTTATATCTGGGTAGCATATACT
ACCCAAATATCTGGATAGCATATGCTATCCTAATCTATATCTGGGTAGCATATGCTATCCTAATCTATAT
CTGGGTAGCATAGGCTATCCTAATCTATATCTGGGTAGCATATGCTATCCTAATCTATATCTGGGTAGTA
TATGCTATCCTAATTTATATCTGGGTAGCATAGGCTATCCTAATCTATATCTGGGTAGCATATGCTATCC
TAATCTATATCTGGGTAGTATATGCTATCCTAATCTGTATCCGGGTAGCATATGCTATCCTCATGCATAT
ACAGTCAGCATATGATACCCAGTAGTAGAGTGGGAGTGCTATCCTTTGCATATGCCGCCACCTCCCAAGG
GGGCGTGAATTTTCGCTGCTTGTCCTTTTCCTGCTGGGGATCTCCCGATCCCCTATGGTGCACTCTCAGT
ACAATCTGCTCTGATGCCGCATAGTTAAGCCAGTATCTGCTCCCTGCTTGTGTGTTGGAGGTCGCTGAGT
AGTGCGCGAGCAAAATTTAAGCTACAACAAGGCAAGGCTTGACCGACAATTGCATGAAGAATCTGCTTAG
GGTTAGGCGTTTTGCGCTGCTTCGATCACAACTTTGTATAGAAAAGTTGGCCCTGCAGGCGTTACATAAC
TTACGGTAAATGGCCCGCCTGGCTGACCGCCCAACGACCCCCGCCCATTGACGTCAATAATGACGTATGT
TCCCATAGTAACGCCAATAGGGACTTTCCATTGACGTCAATGGGTGGAGTATTTACGGTAAACTGCCCAC
TTGGCAGTACATCAAGTGTATCATATGCCAAGTCCGCCCCCTATTGACGTCAATGACGGTAAATGGCCCG
CCTGGCATTATGCCCAGTACATGACCTTACGGGACTTTCCTACTTGGCAGTACATCTACGTATTAGTCAT
CGCTATTACCATGGTGATGCGGTTTTGGCAGTACACCAATGGGCGTGGATAGCGGTTTGACTCACGGGGA
TTTCCAAGTCTCCACCCCATTGACGTCAATGGGAGTTTGTTTTGGCACCAAAATCAACGGGACTTTCCAA
AATGTCGTAATAACCCCGCCCCGTTGACGCAAATGGGCGGTAGGCGTGTACGGTGGGAGGTCTATATAAG
CAGAGCTCGTTTAGTGAACCGTCAGATCGCCTGGAGACGCCATCCACGCTGTTTTGACCTCCATAGAAGA
CAGCCAACTTTTGTATACAAAGTGGACCATGGCAGAAATCGGTACTGGCTTTCCATTCGACCCCCATTAT
GTGGAAGTCCTGGGCGAGCGCATGCACTACGTCGATGTTGGTCCGCGCGATGGCACCCCTGTGCTGTTCC
TGCACGGTAACCCGACCTCCTCCTACGTGTGGCGCAACATCATCCCGCATGTTGCACCGACCCATCGCTG
CATTGCTCCAGACCTGATCGGTATGGGCAAATCCGACAAACCAGACCTGGGTTATTTCTTCGACGACCAC
GTCCGCTTCATGGATGCCTTCATCGAAGCCCTGGGTCTGGAAGAGGTCGTCCTGGTCATTCACGACTGGG
GCTCCGCTCTGGGTTTCCACTGGGCCAAGCGCAATCCAGAGCGCGTCAAAGGTATTGCATTTATGGAGTT
CATCCGCCCTATCCCGACCTGGGACGAATGGCCAGAATTTGCCCGCGAGACCTTCCAGGCCTTCCGCACC
ACCGACGTCGGCCGCAAGCTGATCATCGATCAGAACGTTTTTATCGAGGGTACGCTGCCGATGGGTGTCG
TCCGCCCGCTGACTGAAGTCGAGATGGACCATTACCGCGAGCCGTTCCTGAATCCTGTTGACCGCGAGCC
ACTGTGGCGCTTCCCAAACGAGCTGCCAATCGCCGGTGAGCCAGCGAACATCGTCGCGCTGGTCGAAGAA
TACATGGACTGGCTGCACCAGTCCCCTGTCCCGAAGCTGCTGTTCTGGGGCACCCCAGGCGTTCTGATCC
CACCGGCCGAAGCCGCTCGCCTGGCCAAAAGCCTGCCTAACTGCAAGGCTGTGGACATCGGCCCGGGTCT
GAATCTGCTGCAAGAAGACAACCCGGACCTGATCGGCAGCGAGATCGCGCGCTGGCTGTCGACGCTCGAG
ATTTCCGGCGAGCCAACCACTGAGGATCTGTACTTTCAGAGCGATAACGCGATCGCCACAACTTTGTACA
AAAAAGTTGGC
[498 nt withheld, positions 3792-4289]
AAGCTGCGGAAGCTGAACCCTCCTGATGAGAGTGGCCCCGGCTGCATGAGCTGCAAGTGTGTGCTCTCCT
AATCAACTTTCTTGTACAAAGTTGTGAAATTCTGCAGATATCCATCACACTGGCGGCCGCTCGAGCATGC
ATCTAGAGGGCCCTATTCTATAGTGTCACCTAAATGCTAGAGCTCGCTGATCAGCCTCGACTGTGCCTTC
TAGTTGCCAGCCATCTGTTGTTTGCCCCTCCCCCGTGCCTTCCTTGACCCTGGAAGGTGCCACTCCCACT
GTCCTTTCCTAATAAAATGAGGAAATTGCATCGCATTGTCTGAGTAGGTGTCATTCTATTCTGGGGGGTG
GGGTGGGGCAGGACAGCAAGGGGGAGGATTGGGAAGACAATAGCAGGCATGCTGGGGATGCGGTGGGCTC
TATGGCTTCTGAGGCGGAAAGAACCAGCTGGGGCTCTAGGGGGTATCCCC
[124 nt withheld, positions 4760-4883]
C
[91 nt withheld, positions 4885-4975]
A
[49 nt withheld, positions 4977-5025]
CCTTTGACGTTGGAGTCCACGTTCTTT
[37 nt withheld, positions 5053-5089]
ACCCTATCTCGGTCTATTCTTTTGATTTATAAGGGATTTTGCCGATTTCGGCCTATTGGTTAAAAAATGA
GCTGATTTAACAAAAATTTAACGCGAATTAATTCTGTGGAATGTGTGTCAGTTAGGGTGTGGAAAGTCCC
CAGGCTCCCCAGCAGGCAGAAGTATGCAAAGCATGCATCTCAATTAGTCAGCAACCAGGTGTGGAAAGTC
CCTAGGCTCCCCAGCAGGCAGAAGTATGCAAAGCATGCATCTCAATTAGTCAGCAACCATAGTCCCGCCC
CTAACTCCGCCCATCCCGCCCCTAACTCCGCCCAGTTCCGCCCATTCTCCGCCCCATGGCTGACTAATTT
TTTTTATTTATGCAGAGGCCGAGGCCGCCTCTGCCTCTGAGCTATTCCAGAAGTAGTGAGGAGGCTTTTT
TGGAGGCCTAGGCTTTTGCAAAAAGCTCCCGGGAGCTTGTATATCCATTTTCGGATCTGATCAAGAGACA
GGATGAGGATCGTTTCGCATGATTGAACAAGATGGATTGCACGCAGGTTCTCCGGCCGCTTGGGTGGAGA
GGCTATTCGGCTATGACTGGGCACAACAGACAATCGGCTGCTCTGATGCCGCCGTGTTCCGGCTGTCAGC
GCAGGGGCGCCCGGTTCTTTTTGTCAAGACCGACCTGTCCGGTGCCCTGAATGAACTGCAGGACGAGGCA
GCGCGGCTATCGTGGCTGGCCACGACGGGCGTTCCTTGCGCAGCTGTGCTCGACGTTGTCACTGAAGCGG
GAAGGGACTGGCTGCTATTGGGCGAAGTGCCGGGGCAGGATCTCCTGTCATCTCACCTTGCTCCTGCCGA
GAAAGTATCCATCATGGCTGATGCAATGCGGCGGCTGCATACGCTTGATCCGGCTACCTGCCCATTCGAC
CACCAAGCGAAACATCGCATCGAGCGAGCACGTACTCGGATGGAAGCCGGTCTTGTCGATCAGGATGATC
TGGACGAAGAGCATCAGGGGCTCGCGCCAGCCGAACTGTTCGCCAGGCTCAAGGCGCGCATGCCCGACGG
CGAGGATCTCGTCGTGACCCATGGCGATGCCTGCTTGCCGAATATCATGGTGGAAAATGGCCGCTTTTCT
GGATTCATCGACTGTGGCCGGCTGGGTGTGGCGGACCGCTATCAGGACATAGCGTTGGCTACCCGTGATA
TTGCTGAAGAGCTTGGCGGCGAATGGGCTGACCGCTTCCTCGTGCTTTACGGTATCGCCGCTCCCGATTC
GCAGCGCATCGCCTTCTATCGCCTTCTTGACGAGTTCTTCTGAGCGGGACTCTGGGGTTCGAAATGACCG
ACCAAGCGACGCCCAACCTGCCATCACGAGATTTCGATTCCACCGCCGCCTTCTATGAAAGGTTGGGCTT
CGGAATCGTTTTCCGGGACGCCGGCTGGATGATCCTCCAGCGCGGGGATCTCATGCTGGAGTTCTTCGCC
CACCCCAACTTGTTTATTGCAGCTTATAATGGTTACAAATAAAGCAATAGCATCACAAATTTCACAAATA
AAGCATTTTTTTCACTGCATTCTAGTTGTGGTTTGTCCAAACTCATCAATGTATCTTATCATGTCTGTAT
ACCGTCGACCTCTAGCTAGAGCTTGGCGTAATCATGGTCATAGCTGTTTCCTGTGTGAAATTGTTATCCG
CTCACAATTCCACACAACATACGAGCCGGAAGCATAAAGTGTAAAGCCTGGGGTGCCTAATGAGTGAGCT
AACTCACATTAATTGCGTTGCGCTCACTGCCCGCTTTCCAGTCGGGAAACCTGTCGTGCCAGCTGCATTA
ATGAATCGGCCAACGCGCGGGGAGAGGCGGTTTGCGTATTGGGCGCTCTTCCGCTTCCTCGCTCACTGAC
TCGCTGCGCTCGGTCGTTCGGCTGCGGCGAGCGGTATCAGCTCACTCAAAGGCGGTAATACGGTTATCCA
CAGAATCAGGGGATAACGCAGGAAAGAACATGTGAGCAAAAGGCCAGCAAAAGGCCAGGAACCGTAAAAA
GGCCGCGTTGCTGGCGTTTTTCCATAGGCTCCGCCCCCCTGACGAGCATCACAAAAATCGACGCTCAAGT
CAGAGGTGGCGAAACCCGACAGGACTATAAAGATACCAGGCGTTTCCCCCTGGAAGCTCCCTCGTGCGCT
CTCCTGTTCCGACCCTGCCGCTTACCGGATACCTGTCCGCCTTTCTCCCTTCGGGAAGCGTGGCGCTTTC
TCATAGCTCACGCTGTAGGTATCTCAGTTCGGTGTAGGTCGTTCGCTCCAAGCTGGGCTGTGTGCACGAA
CCCCCCGTTCAGCCCGACCGCTGCGCCTTATCCGGTAACTATCGTCTTGAGTCCAACCCGGTAAGACACG
ACTTATCGCCACTGGCAGCAGCCACTGGTAACAGGATTAGCAGAGCGAGGTATGTAGGCGGTGCTACAGA
GTTCTTGAAGTGGTGGCCTAACTACGGCTACACTAGAAGAACAGTATTTGGTATCTGCGCTCTGCTGAAG
CCAGTTACCTTCGGAAAAAGAGTTGGTAGCTCTTGATCCGGCAAACAAACCACCGCTGGTAGCGGTGGTT
TTTTTGTTTGCAAGCAGCAGATTACGCGCAGAAAAAAAGGATCTCAAGAAGATCCTTTGATCTTTTCTAC
GGGGTCTGACGCTCAGTGGAACGAAAACTCACGTTAAGGGATTTTGGTCATGAGATTATCAAAAAGGATC
TTCACCTAGATCCTTTTAAATTAAAAATGAAGTTTTAAATCAATCTAAAGTATATATGAGTAAACTTGGT
CTGACAGTTACCAATGCTTAATCAGTGAGGCACCTATCTCAGCGATCTGTCTATTTCGTTCATCCATAGT
TGCCTGACTCCCCGTCGTGTAGATAACTACGATACGGGAGGGCTTACCATCTGGCCCCAGTGCTGCAATG
ATACCGCGAGACCCACGCTCACCGGCTCCAGATTTATCAGCAATAAACCAGCCAGCCGGAAGGGCCGAGC
GCAGAAGTGGTCCTGCAACTTTATCCGCCTCCATCCAGTCTATTAATTGTTGCCGGGAAGCTAGAGTAAG
TAGTTCGCCAGTTAATAGTTTGCGCAACGTTGTTGCCATTGCTACAGGCATCGTGGTGTCACGCTCGTCG
TTTGGTATGGCTTCATTCAGCTCCGGTTCCCAACGATCAAGGCGAGTTACATGATCCCCCATGTTGTGCA
AAAAAGCGGTTAGCTCCTTCGGTCCTCCGATCGTTGTCAGAAGTAAGTTGGCCGCAGTGTTATCACTCAT
GGTTATGGCAGCACTGCATAATTCTCTTACTGTCATGCCATCCGTAAGATGCTTTTCTGTGACTGGTGAG
TACTCAACCAAGTCATTCTGAGAATAGTGTATGCGGCGACCGAGTTGCTCTTGCCCGGCGTCAATACGGG
ATAATACCGCGCCACATAGCAGAACTTTAAAAGTGCTCATCATTGGAAAACGTTCTTCGGGGCGAAAACT
CTCAAGGATCTTACCGCTGTTGAGATCCAGTTCGATGTAACCCACTCGTGCACCCAACTGATCTTCAGCA
TCTTTTACTTTCACCAGCGTTTCTGGGTGAGCAAAAACAGGAAGGCAAAATGCCGCAAAAAAGGGAATAA
GGGCGACACGGAAATGTTGAATACTCATACTCTTCCTTTTTCAATATTATTGAAGCATTTATCAGGGTTA
TTGTCTCATGAGCGGATACATATTTGAATGTATTTAGAAAAATAAACAAATAGGGGTTCCGCGCACATTT
CCCCGAAAAGTGCCACCTGACGTC
